Addgene plasmid #127942: P_70-cfp
Purpose: CFP fluorescent reporter for _70
Depositing lab: Mary Dunlop. Depositing organization: Boston University Main Campus. Publication: Forecasting cell fate during antibiotic exposure using stochastic gene expression. Rossi NA, El Meouche I, Dunlop MJ. Commun Biol. 2019 Jul 11;2:259. doi: 10.1038/s42003-019-0509-0. eCollection 2019. PubMed 31312728.
Backbone
  Vector backbone: low-copy (SC101) origin vector pBbS5k
  Vector type: Bacterial Expression
Growth in bacteria
  Bacterial resistance: Kanamycin, 50 μg/mL
  Growth temperature: 37°C
  Growth strain: MG1655
  Copy number: Low Copy
Gene/Insert
  Gene/Insert name: P_70-cfp
  Cloning method: Gibson Cloning
Terms and licenses: Academic/Nonprofit Terms; Industry Terms: Not Available to Industry
How to cite: P_70-cfp was a gift from Mary Dunlop (Addgene plasmid # 127942 ; http://n2t.net/addgene:127942 ; RRID:Addgene_127942)
