[The description below was written by a language model from this plasmid's Addgene catalogue record and pLannotate feature annotations shown in this document.]
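Description:
P_70-cfp is a low-copy bacterial expression plasmid built on the pBbS5k backbone and used as a cyan fluorescent transcriptional reporter in E. coli; the record lists MG1655 as the growth strain. The 4.3 kb plasmid replicates from the pSC101 origin, which depends on the plasmid-encoded Rep101 (RepA) protein and keeps the plasmid at only a few copies per cell. This limits burden and dosage artefacts when reading out promoter activity. Selection is by kanamycin through the neo/nptII aminoglycoside phosphotransferase gene, followed by a lambda t0 terminator. A short Tn5 transposase fragment next to it is most likely a remnant of the Tn5-derived resistance cassette and not a functional element.

The payload, assembled by Gibson cloning, is a promoter driving a CFP coding sequence that the annotation identifies as mCerulean, a rapidly maturing monomeric Aequorea-derived cyan protein. Tandem rrnB T1 and T7Te terminators follow the reporter and insulate it from the rest of the plasmid. The catalogue purpose reads only "reporter for _70", apparently with a character lost. The name suggests a sigma-70-type constitutive promoter, but the record does not define it explicitly. In the region upstream of the reporter, the feature table detects only a CAP binding site and a partial match to the lac UV5 promoter, which may be leftover backbone sequence or similarity to the inserted promoter.

The associated publication concerns forecasting cell fate during antibiotic exposure from stochastic gene expression. This suggests the construct serves in single-cell fluorescence measurements of promoter activity, plausibly as a reference or control reporter, although the record does not state that role.
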