Features (pLannotate 1.2.2; 10 found; start..end, strand, type, name):
    254..358     -  CDS            tnpA (fragment): TN5P_ECOLX - Also known as tnp. Experimental evidence at protein level: Swiss-Prot protein existence level 1. Mediates transposition of transposon Tn5 by a 'cut and paste' mechanism. First, the monomeric transposase binds the 19 bp inverted DNA repeats flanking the transposon. Then, dimerization of the DNA- bound transposase creates a synaptic DNA complex. After nicking of the first DNA strand, excision of the transposon proceeds through a series of intermediates. The transposase then mediates the insertion of the transposon at a new site by strand transfer. The activity of the wild- type tran
    373..394     -  protein_bind   CAP binding site: CAP binding activates transcription in the presence of cAMP. E. coli catabolite activator protein
    421..443     +  promoter       lac UV5 promoter (fragment): E. coli lac promoter with an "up" mutation
    503..1213    +  CDS            mCerulean: mCerulean is a basic (constitutively fluorescent) cyan fluorescent protein published in 2005, derived from Aequorea victoria. It is reported to be a very rapidly-maturing monomer.
   1252..1323    +  terminator     rrnB T1 terminator: transcription terminator T1 from the E. coli rrnB gene
   1339..1366    +  terminator     T7Te terminator: phage T7 early transcription terminator
   1897..2847    -  CDS            Rep101: RepA protein needed for replication with the pSC101 origin; rep101
   2895..3117    -  rep_origin     pSC101 ori: low-copy replication origin that requires the Rep101 protein
   3609..3703    -  terminator     lambda t0 terminator: transcription terminator from phage lambda
   3737..222     -  CDS            neo (across the origin): KKA2_KLEPN - Also known as kan, nptII. Experimental evidence at protein level: Swiss-Prot protein existence level 1. Resistance to kanamycin, neomycin, paromomycin, ribostamycin, butirosin and gentamicin B. From Klebsiella pneumoniae.
>Addgene plasmid #127942 | P_70-cfp | addgene full sequence | sequence record 252234 | Addgene NGS Result
GCCCGTCGTGGCCAGCCACGATAGCCGCGCTGCCTCGTCCTGCAGTTCATTCAGGGCACCGGACAGGTCG
GTCTTGACAAAAAGAACCGGGCGCCCCTGCGCTGACAGCCGGAACACGGCGGCATCAGAGCAGCCGATTG
TCTGTTGTGCCCAGTCATAGCCGAATAGCCTCTCCACCCAAGCGGCCGGAGAACCTGCGTGCAATCCATC
TTGTTCAATCATGCGAAACGATCCTCATCCTGTCTCTTGATCAGATCATGATCCCCTGCGCCATCAGATC
CTTGGCGGCAAGAAAGCCATCCAGTTTACTTTGCAGGGCTTCCCAACCTTACCAGAGGGCGCCCCAGCTG
GCAATTCCGACGTCGGTGCCTAATGAGTGAGCTAACTTACATTAATTGCGTTGCGCAATAATTCTTGACA
TTTATGCTTCCGGCTCGTATAATACGTGCAATTGGATCCTTAACTTTAAAGAGGAGAAAGGTACCGCATG
ACTAGCAAAAGAAGCAAAGGTGAAGAACTGTTCACTGGTGTTGTTCCAATTCTGGTTGAACTGGATGGTG
ATGTTAATGGTCACAAATTTTCTGTCTCTGGTGAGGGTGAAGGTGATGCAACCTACGGTAAACTGACCCT
GAAATTTATTTGCACTACTGGTAAACTGCCTGTTCCGTGGCCAACCCTGGTCACTACTCTGACTTGGGGT
GTTCAATGCTTTGCTCGTTACCCAGATCACATGAAACAGCATGACTTTTTCAAGTCTGCCATGCCGGAAG
GTTATGTTCAGGAACGTACTATCTTTTTCAAAGATGACGGTAACTACAAGACCCGTGCTGAAGTCAAGTT
TGAAGGTGATACCCTGGTTAATCGTATCGAGCTGAAAGGTATTGATTTTAAAGAAGATGGTAACATTCTG
GGTCACAAACTGGAATACAACGCTATTTCTGATAATGTATACATCACTGCTGACAAACAAAAGAATGGTA
TCAAAGCTAATTTCAAAATTCGTCACAACATTGAAGATGGTAGCGTTCAACTGGCAGACCATTATCAACA
AAATACTCCAATTGGCGATGGCCCTGTCCTGCTGCCAGACAACCATTACCTGTCCACCCAATCTCGTCTG
TCTAAAGATCCGAACGAAAAGCGCGATCACATGGTCCTGCTGGAGTTTGTAACCGCTGCTGGTATTACCC
TGGGCATGGATGAACTGTATAAATAATAGGGATCCAAACTCGAGTAAGGATCTCCAGGCATCAAATAAAA
CGAAAGGCTCAGTCGAAAGACTGGGCCTTTCGTTTTATCTGTTGTTTGTCGGTGAACGCTCTCTACTAGA
GTCACACTGGCTCACCTTCGGGTGGGCCTTTCTGCGTTTATACCTAGGGTACGGGTTTTGCTGCCCGCAA
ACGGGCTGTTCTGGTGTTGCTAGTTTGTTATCAGAATCGCAGATCCGGCTTCAGCCGGTTTGCCGGCTGA
AAGCGCTATTTCTTCCAGAATTGCCATGATTTTTTCCCCACGGGAGGCGTCACTGGCTCCCGTGTTGTCG
GCAGCTTTGATTCGATAAGCAGCATCGCCTGTTTCAGGCTGTCTATGTGTGACTGTTGAGCTGTAACAAG
TTGTCTCAGGTGTTCAATTTCATGTTCTAGTTGCTTTGTTTTACTGGTTTCACCTGTTCTATTAGGTGTT
ACATGCTGTTCATCTGTTACATTGTCGATCTGTTCATGGTGAACAGCTTTGAATGCACCAAAAACTCGTA
AAAGCTCTGATGTATCTATCTTTTTTACACCGTTTTCATCTGTGCATATGGACAGTTTTCCCTTTGATAT
GTAACGGTGAACAGTTGTTCTACTTTTGTTTGTTAGTCTTGATGCTTCACTGATAGATACAAGAGCCATA
AGAACCTCAGATCCTTCCGTATTTAGCCAGTATGTTCTCTAGTGTGGTTCGTTGTTTTTGCGTGAGCCAT
GAGAACGAACCATTGAGATCATACTTACTTTGCATGTCACTCAAAAATTTTGCCTCAAAACTGGTGAGCT
GAATTTTTGCAGTTAAAGCATCGTGTAGTGTTTTTCTTAGTCCGTTATGTAGGTAGGAATCTGATGTAAT
GGTTGTTGGTATTTTGTCACCATTCATTTTTATCTGGTTGTTCTCAAGTTCGGTTACGAGATCCATTTGT
CTATCTAGTTCAACTTGGAAAATCAACGTATCAGTCGGGCGGCCTCGCTTATCAACCACCAATTTCATAT
TGCTGTAAGTGTTTAAATCTTTACTTATTGGTTTCAAAACCCATTGGTTAAGCCTTTTAAACTCATGGTA
GTTATTTTCAAGCATTAACATGAACTTAAATTCATCAAGGCTAATCTCTATATTTGCCTTGTGAGTTTTC
TTTTGTGTTAGTTCTTTTAATAACCACTCATAAATCCTCATAGAGTATTTGTTTTCAAAAGACTTAACAT
GTTCCAGATTATATTTTATGAATTTTTTTAACTGGAAAAGATAAGGCAATATCTCTTCACTAAAAACTAA
TTCTAATTTTTCGCTTGAGAACTTGGCATAGTTTGTCCACTGGAAAATCTCAAAGCCTTTAACCAAAGGA
TTCCTGATTTCCACAGTTCTCGTCATCAGCTCTCTGGTTGCTTTAGCTAATACACCATAAGCATTTTCCC
TACTGATGTTCATCATCTGAGCGTATTGGTTATAAGTGAACGATACCGTCCGTTCTTTCCTTGTAGGGTT
TTCAATCGTGGGGTTGAGTAGTGCCACACAGCATAAAATTAGCTTGGTTTCATGCTCCGTTAAGTCATAG
CGACTAATCGCTAGTTCATTTGCTTTGAAAACAACTAATTCAGACATACATCTCAATTGGTCTAGGTGAT
TTTAATCACTATACCAATTGAGATGGGCTAGTCAATGATAATTACTAGTCCTTTTCCCGGGTGATCTGGG
TATCTGTAAATTCTGCTAGACCTTTGCTGGAAAACTTGTAAATTCTGCTAGACCCTCTGTAAATTCCGCT
AGACCTTTGTGTGTTTTTTTTGTTTATATTCAAGTGGTTATAATTTATAGAATAAAGAAAGAATAAAAAA
AGATAAAAAGAATAGATCCCAGCCCTGTGTATAACTCACTACTTTAGTCAGTTCCGCAGTATTACAAAAG
GATGTCGCAAACGCTGTTTGCTCCTCTACAAAACAGACCTTAAAACCCTAAAGGCTTAAGTAGCACCCTC
GCAAGCTCGGGCAAATCGCTGAATATTCCTTTTGTCTCCGACCATCAGGCACCTGAGTCGCTGTCTTTTT
CGTGACATTCAGTTCGCTGCGCTCACGGCTCTGGCAGTGAATGGGGGTAAATGGCACTACAGGCGCCTTT
TATGGATTCATGCAAGGAAACTACCCATAATACAAGAAAAGCCCGTCACGGGCTTCTCAGGGCGTTTTAT
GGCGGGTCTGCTATGTGGTGCTATCTGACTTTTTGCTGTTCAGCAGTTCCTGCCCTCTGATTTTCCAGTC
TGACCACTTCGGATTATCCCGTGACAGGTCATTCAGACTGGCTAATGCACCCAGTAAGGCAGCGGTATCA
TCAACAGGCTTACCCGTCTTACTGTCCCTAGTGCTTGGATTCTCACCAATAAAAAACGCCCGGCGGCAAC
CGAGCGTTCTGAACAAATCCAGATGGAGTTCTGAGGTCATTACTGGATCTATCAACAGGAGTCCAAGCGA
GCTCTCGAACCCCAGAGTCCCGCTCAGAAGAACTCGTCAAGAAGGCGATAGAAGGCGATGCGCTGCGAAT
CGGGAGCGGCGATACCGTAAAGCACGAGGAAGCGGTCAGCCCATTCGCCGCCAAGCTCTTCAGCAATATC
ACGGGTAGCCAACGCTATGTCCTGATAGCGGTCCGCCACACCCAGCCGGCCACAGTCGATGAATCCAGAA
AAGCGGCCATTTTCCACCATGATATTCGGCAAGCAGGCATCGCCATGGGTCACGACGAGATCCTCGCCGT
CGGGCATGCGCGCCTTGAGCCTGGCGAACAGTTCGGCTGGCGCGAGCCCCTGATGCTCTTCGTCCAGATC
ATCCTGATCGACAAGACCGGCTTCCATCCGAGTACGTGCTCGCTCGATGCGATGTTTCGCTTGGTGGTCG
AATGGGCAGGTAGCCGGATCAAGCGTATGCAGCCGCCGCATTGCATCAGCCATGATGGATACTTTCTCGG
CAGGAGCAAGGTGAGATGACAGGAGATCCTGCCCCGGCACTTCGCCCAATAGCAGCCAGTCCCTTCCCGC
TTCAGTGACAACGTCGAGCACAGCTGCGCAAGGAAC
